>Addgene plasmid #211138 | pBiT3.1-N_DNAAF10:1-357 | addgene full sequence | sequence record 426019 | Addgene NGS Result
AAGACGCGTTAATTAAGACGTCGGCAGTGAAAAAAATGCTTTATTTGTGAAATTTGTGATGCTATTGCTT
TATTTGTAACCATTATAAGCTGCAATAAACAAGTTAACAACAACAATTGCATTCATTTTATGTTTCAGGT
TCAGGGGGAGGTGTGGGAGGTTTTTTAAAGCAAGTAAAACCTCTACAAATGTGGTATGGCTGATTATGAT
CCGCGGCCGCAATACGTCGACGTTATCAGCTGACTTCGTACGAGAGCCTAGGATTATGGCGCGCCACTAG
TTATTAATAGTAATCAATTACGGGGTCATTAGTTCATAGCCCATATATGGAGTTCCGCGTTACATAACTT
ACGGTAAATGGCCCGCCTGGCTGACCGCCCAACGACCCCCGCCCATTGACGTCAATAATGACGTATGTTC
CCATAGTAACGCCAATAGGGACTTTCCATTGACGTCAATGGGTGGAGTATTTACGGTAAACTGCCCACTT
GGCAGTACATCAAGTGTATCATATGCCAAGTCCGCCCCCTATTGACGTCAATGACGGTAAATGGCCCGCC
TGGCATTATGCCCAGTACATGACCTTACGGGACTTTCCTACTTGGCAGTACATCTACGTATTAGTCATCG
CTATTACCATGGTGATGCGGTTTTGGCAGTACACCAATGGGCGTGGATAGCGGTTTGACTCACGGGGATT
TCCAAGTCTCCACCCCATTGACGTCAATGGGAGTTTGTTTTGGCACCAAAATCAACGGGACTTTCCAAAA
TGTCGTAATAACCCCGCCCCGTTGACGCAAATGGGCGGTAGGCGTGTACGGTGGGAGGTCTATATAAGCA
GAGCTGGTTTAGTGAACCGTCAGATCACTAGAATCTTTATTGCGGTAGTTTATCACAGTTAAATTGCTAA
CGCAGTCAGTGCTTCTGACACAACAGTCTCGAACTTAAGCTGCAGAAGTTGGTCGTGAGGCACTGGGCAG
GTAAGTATCAAGGTTACAAGACAGGTTTAAGGAGACCAATAGAAACTGGGCTTGTCGAGACAGAGAAGAC
TCTTGCGTTTCTGATAGGCACCTATTGGTCTTACTGACATCCACTTTGCCTTTCTCTCCACAGGTGTCCA
CTCCCAGTTCAATTACAGCTCTTAAGGCTAGAGTATTAATACGACTCACTATAGGGGTTAGCGATCGCCA
TGGTGAGCGGCTGGCGGCTGTTCAAGAAGATTAGCGGGAGCTCCGGTGGCTCGAGCGGTATGTCGGCCTT
CGAGAAGCCTCAGATCATCGCCCATATCCAGAAGGGCTTCAACTACACGGTGTTTGACTGTAAGTGGGTG
CCCTGCAGCGCCAAATTTGTGACCATGGGCAACTTCGCACGGGGCACCGGCGTCATTCAGCTGTACGAGA
TCCAGCACGGGGACCTGAAGCTGCTTCGGGAGATTGAAAAGGCCAAACCTATTAAATGTGGAACATTTGG
TGCAACATCTTTACAGCAGAGATATTTAGCTACTGGAGATTTTGGTGGAAACCTTCATATATGGAATTTA
GAAGCTCCAGAGATGCCAGTATATTCTGTAAAGGGCCATAAAGAAATTATAAATGCCATAGATGGCATAG
GTGGACTAGGAATTGGAGAAGGAGCACCTGAAATTGTGACTGGCAGCCGAGATGGAACTGTGAAGGTGTG
GGACCCAAGGCAAAAAGATGATCCTGTTGCTAATATGGAACCTGTACAAGGAGAAAACAAGAGAGACTGT
TGGACTGTGGCATTTGGCAATGCTTATAATCAAGAAGAACGTGTTGTTTGTGCTGGCTATGACAATGGGG
ATATCAAACTATTTGATCTCAGAAATATGGCATTACGGTGGGAGACAAACATCAAAAATGGGGTGTGTAG
CTTGGAGTTTGACAGAAAAGACATAAGTATGAATAAGTTAGTAGCCACATCTCTGGAAGGAAAGTTCCAT
GTTTTTGACATGAGAACACAGCATCCAACCAAAGGTTTTGCCTCTGTTTCAGAAAAGGCTCATAAATCTA
CTGTGTGGCAGGTCCGACACCTGCCGCAGAACAGGGAGCTCTTTCTGACAGCTGGAGGCGCCGGCGGCCT
TCACCTCTGGAAGTATGAATACCCTATTCAGCGGTCAAAGAAAGATTCTGAGGGAATAGAAATGGGAGTC
GCAGGTTCTGTAAGCCTTCTGCAGAATGTTACGTTGTCCACCCAGCCCATTTCAAGTTTGGATTGGAGTC
CAGATAAAAGGGGTCTCTGCGTCTGTAGTTCATTTGACCAAACGGTGAGAGTACTGATCGTTACAAAGCT
CAATAAAATTTAATCTAGAGGTCAAGCTTCGGGGGTTTAAACCTGCAGGCATGCAAGCTGATTTGGCTGC
TGCCACCGCTGAGCAAGGCCGCTTCGAGCAGACATGATAAGATACATTGATGAGTTTGGACAAACCACAA
CTAGAATGCAGTGAAAAAAATGCTTTATTTGTGAAATTTGTGATGCTATTGCTTTATTTGTAACCATTAT
AAGCTGCAATAAACAAGTTAACAACAACAATTGCATTCATTTTATGTTTCAGGTTCAGGGGGAGATGTGG
GAGGTTTTTTTAAGCAAGTAAAACCTCTACAAATGTGGTAAAATCTTAATTAAGACTTCTAATATAACTT
CGTATAGCATACATTATACGAAGTTATGGTTCCACTGTTGACAATTAATCATCGGCATAGTATATCGGCA
TAGTATAATACGACAAGGTGAGGAACTAAACCCAGGAGGCAGATCATGATTGAACAAGATGGATTGCACG
CAGGTTCTCCGGCCGCTTGGGTGGAGAGGCTATTCGGCTATGACTGGGCACAACAGACAATCGGCTGCTC
TGATGCCGCCGTGTTCCGGCTGTCAGCGCAGGGGCGCCCGGTTCTTTTTGTCAAGACCGACCTGTCCGGT
GCCCTGAATGAACTGCAGGACGAGGCAGCGCGGCTATCGTGGCTGGCCACGACGGGCGTTCCTTGCGCAG
CTGTGCTCGACGTTGTCACTGAAGCGGGAAGGGACTGGCTGCTATTGGGCGAAGTGCCGGGGCAGGATCT
CCTGTCATCTCACCTTGCTCCTGCCGAGAAAGTATCCATCATGGCTGATGCAATGCGGCGGCTGCATACG
CTTGATCCGGCTACCTGCCCATTCGACCACCAAGCGAAACATCGCATCGAGCGAGCACGTACTCGGATGG
AAGCCGGTCTTGTCGATCAGGATGATCTGGACGAAGAGCATCAGGGGCTCGCGCCAGCCGAACTGTTCGC
CAGGCTCAAGGCGCGCATGCCCGACGGCGAGGATCTCGTCGTGACCCATGGCGATGCCTGCTTGCCGAAT
ATCATGGTGGAAAATGGCCGCTTTTCTGGATTCATCGACTGTGGCCGGCTGGGTGTGGCGGACCGCTATC
AGGACATAGCGTTGGCTACCCGTGATATTGCTGAAGAGCTTGGCGGCGAATGGGCTGACCGCTTCCTCGT
GCTTTACGGTATCGCCGCTCCCGATTCGCAGCGCATCGCCTTCTATCGCCTTCTTGACGAGTTCTTCTGA
TTCGAAATGACCGACCAAGCGACGCCCAACCGGTATCAGCTCACTCAAAGGCGGTAATACGGTTATCCAC
AGAATCAGGGGATAACGCAGGAAAGAACATGTGAGCAAAAGGCCAGCAAAAGGCCAGGAACCGTAAAAAG
GCCGCGTTGCTGGCGTTTTTCCATAGGCTCCGCCCCCCTGACGAGCATCACAAAAATCGACGCTCAAGTC
AGAGGTGGCGAAACCCGACAGGACTATAAAGATACCAGGCGTTTCCCCCTGGAAGCTCCCTCGTGCGCTC
TCCTGTTCCGACCCTGCCGCTTACCGGATACCTGTCCGCCTTTCTCCCTTCGGGAAGCGTGGCGCTTTCT
CATAGCTCACGCTGTAGGTATCTCAGTTCGGTGTAGGTCGTTCGCTCCAAGCTGGGCTGTGTGCACGAAC
CCCCCGTTCAGCCCGACCGCTGCGCCTTATCCGGTAACTATCGTCTTGAGTCCAACCCGGTAAGACACGA
CTTATCGCCACTGGCAGCAGCCACTGGTAACAGGATTAGCAGAGCGAGGTATGTAGGCGGTGCTACAGAG
TTCTTGAAGTGGTGGCCTAACTACGGCTACACTAGAAGGACAGTATTTGGTATCTGCGCTCTGCTGAAGC
CAGTTACCTTCGGAAAAAGAGTTGGTAGCTCTTGATCCGGCAAACAAACCACCGCTGGTAGCGGTGGTTT
TTTTGTTTGCAAGCAGCAGATTACGCGCAGAAAAAAAGGATTTCAAGAAGATCCTTTGATCTTTTCTACG
GGGTCTGACGCTCAGTGGAACGAAAACTCACGTTAAGGGATTTTGGTCATGAGATTATCAAAAAGGATCT
TCACCTAGATCCTTTTATAGTCCGGAATCGTCACACAAAAAACCAACACACAGATGTAATGAAAATAAAG
ATATTTTATTGCGGCCATCGTGATGGCTAGAGTTTAGCCCTCCCACACATAACCAGAGGGCAGCAATTCA
CGAATCCCAACTGCCGTCGGCTGTCCATCACTGTCCTTCACTATGGCTTTGATCCCAGGATGCAGATCGA
GAAGCACCTGTCGGCACCGTCCGCAGGGGCTCAAGATGCCCCTGTTCTCATTTCCGATCGCGACGATACA
AGTCAGGTTGCCAGCTGCCGCAGCAGCAGCAGTGCCCAGCACCACGAGTTCTGCACAAGGTCCCCCAGTA
AAATGATATACATTGACACCAGTGAAGATGCGGCCGTCGCTAGAGAGAGCTGCGCTGGCGACGCTGTAGT
CTTCAGAGATGGGGATGCTGTTGATTGTAGCCGTTGCTCTTTCAATGAGGGTGGATTCTTCTTGAGACAA
AGGCTTGGCCATGGTGGCGCTAGTGTCAGAAGAATCGAGCTTTTTGCAAAAGCCTAGGCCTCCAAAAAAG
CCTCCTCACTACTTCTGGAATAGCTCAGAGGCCGAGGCGGCCTCGGCCTCTGCATAAATAAAAAAAATTA
GTCAGCCATGGGGCGGAGAATGGGCGGAACTGGGCGGAGTTAGGGGCGGGATGGGCGGAGTTAGGGGCGG
GACTATGGTTGCTGACTAATTGAGATGCATGCTTTGCATACTTCTGCCTGCTGGGGAGCCTGGGGACTTT
CCACACCTGGTTGCTGACTAATTGAGATGCATGCTTTGCATACTTCTGCCTGCTGGGGAGCCTGGGGACT
TTCCACACCCTAACTGACACACATTCCACAGCTGGTTCTTTCCGCCTCAGAAGGTACCTAACCAAGTTCC
TCTTTCAGAGGTTATTTCAGGCCATGGTGCTGCGC
Features (pLannotate 1.2.2; 17 found; start..end, strand, type, name):
     24..105     -  polyA_signal   SV40 poly(A) signal: SV40 polyadenylation signal
    128..211     -  CDS            large T antigen (fragment): large T antigen from SV40 (simian virus 40)
    276..641     +  enhancer       CMV enhancer: human cytomegalovirus immediate early enhancer
    643..842     +  promoter       CMV promoter: human cytomegalovirus (CMV) immediate early promoter
    981..1113    +  intron         chimeric intron: chimera between introns from human β-globin and immunoglobulin heavy chain genes
   1157..1175    +  promoter       T7 promoter: promoter for bacteriophage T7 RNA polymerase
   1250..2320    +  CDS            DNAAF10: DAA10_HUMAN - Also known as WDR92. Experimental evidence at protein level: Swiss-Prot protein existence level 1. Key assembly factor specifically required for the stability of axonemal dynein heavy chains in cytoplasm. From Homo sapiens (Human).
   2351..2369    +  misc_feature   MCS (fragment): pUC18/19 multiple cloning site
   2418..2539    -  polyA_signal   SV40 poly(A) signal: SV40 polyadenylation signal
   2562..2630    -  CDS            large T antigen (fragment): large T antigen from SV40 (simian virus 40)
   2654..2687    +  protein_bind   loxP: Cre-mediated recombination occurs in the 8-bp core sequence (GCATACAT). Cre recombinase
   2697..2744    +  promoter       EM7 promoter: synthetic bacterial promoter&nbsp
   2776..3567    +  CDS            neo: KKA2_KLEPN - Also known as kan, nptII. Experimental evidence at protein level: Swiss-Prot protein existence level 1. Resistance to kanamycin, neomycin, paromomycin, ribostamycin, butirosin and gentamicin B. From Klebsiella pneumoniae.
   3728..4316    -  rep_origin     ori: high-copy-number ColE1/pMB1/pBR322/pUC origin of replication
   4442..4490    -  polyA_signal   poly(A) signal: synthetic polyadenylation signal
   4514..4912    -  CDS            BSD: blasticidin S deaminase; Aspergillus terreus BSD; confers resistance to blasticidin
   4943..5300    -  promoter       SV40 promoter: SV40 enhancer and early promoter
