[The description below was written by a language model from this plasmid's Addgene catalogue record and pLannotate feature annotations shown in this document.]
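Description:
pBiT3.1-N_DNAAF10:1-357 is a mammalian expression plasmid built on Promega's pBiT3.1-N backbone, carrying full-length wild-type human DNAAF10 (also known as WDR92; residues M1 to I357, a 1,071 bp insert) fused at its N terminus to the HiBiT peptide through a short glycine-serine linker. The coding sequence was derived from a Mammalian Gene Collection clone and inserted by ligation-independent cloning between XhoI and XbaI sites, both of which remain intact. Transcription is driven by the CMV immediate-early enhancer and promoter, followed by a chimeric β-globin/immunoglobulin intron that typically improves mRNA processing. A T7 promoter lies just upstream of the open reading frame, and an SV40 polyadenylation signal terminates the transcript.

The plasmid replicates at high copy in E. coli from a ColE1/pUC-type origin and is selected with kanamycin through the neo (nptII) gene, which the feature table shows under the bacterial EM7 promoter, preceded by a loxP site. The catalogue lists neomycin/G418 as the mammalian selectable marker. However, the annotated sequence shows no eukaryotic promoter directly upstream of neo, and it does contain an SV40 early promoter driving a blasticidin S deaminase cassette with a synthetic poly(A) signal. The effective mammalian selection should therefore be checked against the sequence.

HiBiT is a small peptide that complements the LgBiT NanoLuc fragment to produce luminescence, allowing sensitive quantification of the tagged protein in cells or lysates. DNAAF10 is a WD40-repeat protein that acts as an assembly factor for axonemal dynein heavy chains. The plasmid was deposited with a study of ligandability across the WD40 repeat family, but the record does not specify the assays in which it was used.
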