Addgene plasmid #211138: pBiT3.1-N_DNAAF10:1-357
Purpose: Mammalian expression of full-length human DNAAF10. N-terminal HiBiT tag.
Depositing lab: Cheryl Arrowsmith. Depositing organization: University of Toronto. Publication: A Target Class Ligandability Evaluation of WD40 Repeat-Containing Proteins. Ackloo S, Li F, Szewczyk M, Seitova A, Loppnau P, Zeng H, Xu J, Ahmad S, Arnautova YA, Baghaie AJ, Beldar S, Bolotokova A, Centrella PA, Chau I, Clark MA, Cuozzo JW, Dehghani-Tafti S, Disch JS, Dong A, Dumas A, Feng JA, Ghiabi P, Gibson E, Gilmer J, Goldman B, Green SR, Guie MA, Guilinger JP, Harms N, Herasymenko O, Houliston S, Hutchinson A, Kearnes S, Keefe AD, Kimani SW, Kramer T, Kutera M, Kwak HA, Lento C, Li Y, Liu J, Loup J, Machado RAC, Mulhern CJ, Perveen S, Righetto GL, Riley P, Shrestha S, Sigel EA, Silva M, Sintchak MD, Slakman BL, Taylor RD, Thompson J, Torng W, Underkoffler C, von Rechenberg M, Walsh RT, Watson I, Wilson DJ, Wolf E, Yadav M, Yazdi AK, Zhang J, Zhang Y, Santhakumar V, Edwards AM, Barsyte-Lovejoy D, Schapira M, Brown PJ, Halabelian L, Arrowsmith CH. J Med Chem. 2025 Jan 23;68(2):1092-1112. doi: 10.1021/acs.jmedchem.4c02010. Epub 2024 Nov 4. PubMed 39495097.
Backbone
  Vector backbone: pBiT3.1-N
  Backbone manufacturer: Promega
  Vector type: Mammalian Expression
  Selectable markers: Neomycin (select with G418)
Growth in bacteria
  Bacterial resistance: Kanamycin, 50 μg/mL
  Growth temperature: 37°C
  Growth strain: DH5alpha
  Copy number: High Copy
Gene/Insert
  Gene/Insert name: DNAAF10:M1-I357 (alt name: WDR92)
  Species: H. sapiens (human)
  Insert size (bp): 1071
  Mutation: wild type
  Entrez Gene: WDR92
  Promoter: CMV
  Tag / fusion protein: MVSGWRLFKKISGSSGGSSG (N terminal on insert)
  Cloning method: Ligation Independent Cloning
  Sequencing primers: 5′ T7; 3′ TTGCTCAGCGGTGGCAGCAG
Resource information
  A portion of this plasmid was derived from a plasmid made by: Mammalian Gene Collection (BC066657)
Terms and licenses: Academic/Nonprofit Terms; Industry Terms: Not Available to Industry
Depositor comments: 5' Cloning Site: Xho1 (not destroyed), 3' Cloning Site: Xba1 (not destroyed).
How to cite: pBiT3.1-N_DNAAF10:1-357 was a gift from Cheryl Arrowsmith (Addgene plasmid # 211138 ; http://n2t.net/addgene:211138 ; RRID:Addgene_211138)
