>Addgene plasmid #211138 | pBiT3.1-N_DNAAF10:1-357 | depositor partial sequence | sequence record 411754 | Insert sequence
ATGTCGGCCTTCGAGAAGCCTCAGATCATCGCCCATATCCAGAAGGGCTTCAACTACACGGTGTTTGACT
GTAAGTGGGTGCCCTGCAGCGCCAAATTTGTGACCATGGGCAACTTCGCACGGGGCACCGGCGTCATTCA
GCTGTACGAGATCCAGCACGGGGACCTGAAGCTGCTTCGGGAGATTGAAAAGGCCAAACCTATTAAATGT
GGAACATTTGGTGCAACATCTTTACAGCAGAGATATTTAGCTACTGGAGATTTTGGTGGAAACCTTCATA
TATGGAATTTAGAAGCTCCAGAGATGCCAGTATATTCTGTAAAGGGCCATAAAGAAATTATAAATGCCAT
AGATGGCATAGGTGGACTAGGAATTGGAGAAGGAGCACCTGAAATTGTGACTGGCAGCCGAGATGGAACT
GTGAAGGTGTGGGACCCAAGGCAAAAAGATGATCCTGTTGCTAATATGGAACCTGTACAAGGAGAAAACA
AGAGAGACTGTTGGACTGTGGCATTTGGCAATGCTTATAATCAAGAAGAACGTGTTGTTTGTGCTGGCTA
TGACAATGGGGATATCAAACTATTTGATCTCAGAAATATGGCATTACGGTGGGAGACAAACATCAAAAAT
GGGGTGTGTAGCTTGGAGTTTGACAGAAAAGACATAAGTATGAATAAGTTAGTAGCCACATCTCTGGAAG
GAAAGTTCCATGTTTTTGACATGAGAACACAGCATCCAACCAAAGGTTTTGCCTCTGTTTCAGAAAAGGC
TCATAAATCTACTGTGTGGCAGGTCCGACACCTGCCGCAGAACAGGGAGCTCTTTCTGACAGCTGGAGGC
GCCGGCGGCCTTCACCTCTGGAAGTATGAATACCCTATTCAGCGGTCAAAGAAAGATTCTGAGGGAATAG
AAATGGGAGTCGCAGGTTCTGTAAGCCTTCTGCAGAATGTTACGTTGTCCACCCAGCCCATTTCAAGTTT
GGATTGGAGTCCAGATAAAAGGGGTCTCTGCGTCTGTAGTTCATTTGACCAAACGGTGAGAGTACTGATC
GTTACAAAGCTCAATAAAATT
